>Addgene plasmid #10737 | 401 pSG5L | addgene partial sequence | sequence record 17716 | T7 5'-TAATACGACTCACTATAGGG-3'
TTCCCCGATATCGCCTCGAGTCTAGATCCAGATCTTATTAAAGCAGAACTTGTTTATTGCAGCTTATAAT
GGTTACAAATAAAGCAATAGCATCACAAATTTCACAAATAAAGCATTTTTTTCACTGCATTCTAGTTGTG
GTTTGTCCAAACTCATCAATGTATCTTATCATGTCTGGTCGACTCTAGACTCTTCCGCTTCCTCGCTCAC
TGACTCGCTGCGCTCGGTCGTTCGGCTGCGGCGAGCGGTATCAGCTCACTCAAAGGCGGTAATACGGTTA
TCCACAGAATCAGGGGATAACGCAGGAAAGAACATGTGAGCAAAAGGCCAGCAAAAGGCCAGGAACCGTA
AAAAGGCCGCGTTGCTGGCGTTTTTCCATAGGCTCCGCCCCCCTGACGAGCATCACAAAAATCGACGCTC
AAGTCAGAGGTGGCGAAACCCGACAGGACTATAAAGATACCAGGCGTTTCCCCCTGGAAGCTCCCTCGTG
CGCTCTCCTGTTCCGACCCTGCCGCTTACCGGATACCTGTCCGCCTTTCTCCCTTCGGGAAGCGTGGCGC
TTTCTCATAGCTCACGCTGTAGGTATCTCAGTTCGGTGTAGGTCGTTCGCTCCAAGCTGGGCTGTGTGCA
CGAACCCCCCGTTCAGCCCGACCGCTGCGCCTTATCCGGTAACTATCGTCTTGAGTCCAACCCGGTAAGA
CACGACTTATCGCCACTGGCAGCAGCCACTGGTAA
