>Addgene plasmid #10737 | 401 pSG5L | addgene partial sequence | sequence record 99341 | SV40pro-F 5'-TATTTATGCAGAGGCCGAGG-3'
AGAGGCTTTTTTGGAGGCCTAGGCTTTTGCAAAAAGCTCCGGATCGATCCTGAGAACTTCAGGGTGAGTT
TGGGGACCCTTGATTGTTCTTTCTTTTTCGCTATTGTAAAATTCATGTTATATGGAGGGGGCAAAGTTTT
CAGGGTGTTGTTTAGAATGGGAAGATGTCCCTTGTATCACCATGGACCCTCATGATAATTTTGTTTCTTT
CACTTTCTACTCTGTTGACAACCATTGTCTCCTCTTATTTTCTTTTCATTTTCTGTAACTTTTTCGTTAA
ACTTTAGCTTGCATTTGTAACGAATTTTTAAATTCACTTTTGTTTATTTGTCAGATTGTAAGTACTTTCT
CTAATCACTTTTTTTTCAAGGCAATCAGGGTATATTATATTGTACTTCAGCACAGTTTTAGAGAACAATT
GTTATAATTAAATGATAAGGTAGAATATTTCTGCATATAAATTCTGGCTGGCGTGGAAATATTCTTATTG
GTAGAAACAACTACATCCTGGTCATCATCCTGCCTTTCTCTTTATGGTTACAATGATATACACTGTTTGA
GATGAGGATAAAATACTCTGAGTCCAAACCGGGCCCCTCTGCTAACCATGTTCATGCCTTCTTCTTTTTC
CTACAGCTCCTGGGCAACGTGCTGGTTATTGTGCTGTCTCATCATTTTGGCAAAGAATTGTAATACGACT
CACTATAGGGCGAATTGTCGACCCGGGAAGCTTGGGATCCGCGAATTCCCCGATATCGCCTCGAGTCTAG
ATCCAGATCTTATTAAAGCAGAACTTGTTTATTGCAGCTTATAATGGTTACAAAATAAAGCAATAGCATC
ACAAATTTCACAAATAAAGCATTTTTTTCACTGCATTCTAGTTGTGGTTTGTCCAAACTCA
