[The description below was written by a language model from this plasmid's Addgene catalogue record.]
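Description:
401 pSG5L is an empty mammalian expression backbone of about 4.1 kb, described by the depositor as a modified version of the commercial vector pSG5 in which a new polylinker has been cloned in. It carries no insert and is intended as a recipient for cDNAs or other coding sequences to be expressed in mammalian cells after transfection. In bacteria it is maintained as a high-copy plasmid under ampicillin selection. The record does not name the origin of replication, and it lists no mammalian selection marker.

No feature table is provided, so the regulatory elements are not explicitly catalogued. The recommended sequencing primers do give some indication of the layout. One reads forward from a beta-globin intron and the other reads backward from an SV40 polyadenylation signal, implying that the cloning site lies between these two elements. An intron placed upstream of the insert generally improves processing and accumulation of the transcript, while the SV40 poly(A) signal provides 3′ end formation. This arrangement is consistent with the general design of the pSG5 family, which is known for an SV40 early promoter driving expression, but the promoter is not stated in this record. The composition of the replacement polylinker and its restriction sites are also not given, nor is the cloning method. The plasmid is best regarded as a general-purpose transient expression backbone, and as the parental or empty-vector control for constructs built in it.
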