Addgene plasmid #10737: 401 pSG5L
Purpose: (Empty Backbone)
Depositing lab: William Sellers. Depositing organization: Dana-Farber Cancer Institute.
Backbone
  Vector backbone: pSG5L
  Backbone size (bp): 4100
  Vector type: Mammalian Expression
Growth in bacteria
  Bacterial resistance: Ampicillin, 100 μg/mL
  Growth temperature: 37°C
  Growth strain: DH5alpha
  Copy number: High Copy
Gene/Insert
  Gene/Insert name: None
  Cloning method: Unknown
  Sequencing primers: 5′ Bglob-intron-F; 3′ SV40pA-R
Terms and licenses: Academic/Nonprofit Terms; Industry Terms: Not Available to Industry
Depositor comments: A modified version of pSG5 (from Stratagene) in which a new polylinker has been cloned in.
How to cite: 401 pSG5L was a gift from William Sellers (Addgene plasmid # 10737 ; http://n2t.net/addgene:10737 ; RRID:Addgene_10737)
